>Addgene plasmid #153940 | pGBW-m4046647 | addgene full sequence | sequence record 299997 | Ginkgo NGS Result
GCGGCCGCTTGCTATATTGAAGTACGGATTAGAAGCCGCCGAGCGGGCGACAGCCCTCCGACGGAAGACT
CTCCTCCGTGCGTCCTCGTCTTCACCGGTCGCGTTCCTGAAACGCAGATGTGCCTCGCGCCGCACTGCTC
CGAACAATAAAGATTCTACAATACTAGCTTTTATGGTTATGAAGAGGAAAAATTGGCAGTAACCTGGCCC
CACAAACCTTCAAATTAACGAATCAAATTAACAACCATAGGATGATAATGCGATTAGTTTTTTAGCCTTA
TTTCTGGGGTAATTAATCAGCGAAGCGATGATTTTTGATCTATTAACAGATATATAAATGGAAAAGCTGC
ATAACCACTTTAACTAATACTTTCAACATTTTCAGTTTGTATTACTTCTTATTCAAATGTCATAAAAGTA
TCAACAAAAAATTGTTAATATACCTCTATACTTTAACGTCAAGGAGAAAAAACTATAATGGGTTTTAGAA
AAATGGCATTCCCATCTGGTAAAGTTGAGGGTTGTATGGTACAAGTAACTTGTGGTACAACTACACTTAA
CGGTCTTTGGCTTGATGACGTAGTTTACTGTCCAAGACATGTGATCTGCACCTCTGAAGACATGCTTAAC
CCTAATTATGAAGATTTACTCATTCGTAAGTCTAATCATAATTTCTTGGTACAGGCTGGTAATGTTCAAC
TCAGGGTTATTGGACATTCTATGCAAAATTGTGTACTTAAGCTTAAGGTTGATACAGCCAATCCTAAGAC
ACCTAAGTATAAGTTTGTTCGCATTCAACCAGGACAGACTTTTTCAGTGTTAGCTTGTTACAATGGTTCA
CCATCTGGTGTTTACCAATGTGCTATGAGGCCCAATTTCACTATTAAGGGTTCATTCCTTAATGGTTCAT
GTGGTAGTGTTGGTTTTAACATAGATTATGACTGTGTCTCTTTTTGTTACATGCACCATATGGAATTACC
AACTGGAGTTCATGCTGGCACAGACTTAGAAGGTAACTTTTATGGACCTTTTGTTGACAGGCAAACAGCA
CAAGCAGCTGGTACGGACACAACTATTACAGTTAATGTTTTAGCTTGGTTGTACGCTGCTGTTATAAATG
GAGACAGGTGGTTTCTCAATCGATTTACCACAACTCTTAATGACTTTAACCTTGTGGCTATGAAGTACAA
TTATGAACCTCTAACACAAGACCATGTTGACATACTAGGACCTCTTTCTGCTCAAACTGGAATTGCCGTT
TTAGATATGTGTGCTTCATTAAAAGAATTACTGCAAAATGGTATGAATGGACGTACCATATTGGGTAGTG
CTTTATTAGAAGATGAATTTACACCTTTTGATGTTGTTAGACAATGCTCAGGTGTTACTTTCTAAACAGG
CCCCTTTTCCTTTGTCGATATCATGTAATTAGTTATGTCACGCTTACATTCACGCCCTCCTCCCACATCC
GCTCTAACCGAAAAGGAAGGAGTTAGACAACCTGAAGTCTAGGTCCCTATTTATTTTTTTTAATAGTTAT
GTTAGTATTAAGAACGTTATTTATATTTCAAATTTTTCTTTTTTTTCTGTACAAAGCGGCCGCCGAACCA
CTAGTGCACTGCAGTACACGGTTTCCTTGAAATTTTTTTGATTCGGTAATCTCCGAACAGAAGGAAGAAC
GAAGGAAGGAGCACAGACTTAGATTGGTATATATACGCATATGTAGTGTTGAAGAAACATGAAATTGCCC
AGTATTCTTAACCCAACTGCACAGAACAAAAACGTGCAGGAAACGAAGATAAATCATGTCGAAAGCTACA
TATAAGGAACGTGCTGCTACTCATCCTAGTCCTGTTGCTGCCAAGCTATTTAATATCATGCACGAAAAGC
AAACAAACTTGTGTGCTTCATTGGATGTTCGTACCACCAAGGAATTACTGGAGTTAGTTGAAGCATTAGG
TCCCAAAATTTGTTTACTAAAAACACATGTGGATATCTTGACTGATTTTTCCATGGAGGGCACAGTTAAG
CCGCTAAAGGCATTATCCGCCAAGTACAATTTTTTACTCTTCGAGGACAGAAAATTTGCTGACATTGGTA
ATACAGTCAAATTGCAGTACTCTGCGGGTGTATACAGAATAGCAGAATGGGCAGACATTACGAATGCACA
CGGTGTGGTGGGCCCAGGTATTGTTAGCGGTTTGAAGCAGGCGGCAGAAGAAGTAACAAAGGAACCTAGA
GGCCTTTTGATGTTAGCAGAATTGTCATGCAAGGGCTCCCTATCTACTGGAGAATATACTAAGGGTACTG
TTGACATTGCGAAGAGCGACAAAGATTTTGTTATCGGCTTTATTGCTCAAAGAGACATGGGTGGAAGAGA
TGAAGGTTACGATTGGTTGATTATGACACCCGGTGTGGGTTTAGATGACAAGGGAGATGCATTGGGTCAA
CAGTATAGAACCGTGGATGATGTGGTTTCTACAGGATCTGACATTATTATTGTTGGAAGAGGACTATTTG
CAAAGGGAAGGGATGCTAAGGTAGAGGGTGAACGTTACAGAAAAGCAGGCTGGGAAGCATATTTGAGAAG
ATGCGGCCAGCAAAACTAAAAAACTGTATTATAAGTAAATGCATGTATACTAAACTCACAAATTAGAGCT
TCAATTTAATTATATCAGTTATTACCCGAGTAACGAAGCATCTGTGCTTCATTTTGTAGAACAAAAATGC
AACGCGAGAGCGCTAATTTTTCAAACAAAGAATCTGAGCTGCATTTTTACAGAACAGAAATGCAACGCGA
AAGCGCTATTTTACCAACGAAGAATCTGTGCTTCATTTTTGTAAAACAAAAATGCAACGCGAGAGCGCTA
ATTTTTCAAACAAAGAATCTGAGCTGCATTTTTACAGAACAGAAATGCAACGCGAGAGCGCTATTTTACC
AACAAAGAATCTATACTTCTTTTTTGTTCTACAAAAATGCATCCCGAGAGCGCTATTTTTCTAACAAAGC
ATCTTAGATTACTTTTTTTCTCCTTTGTGCGCTCTATAATGCAGTCTCTTGATAACTTTTTGCACTGTAG
GTCCGTTAAGGTTAGAAGAAGGCTACTTTGGTGTCTATTTTCTCTTCCATAAAAAAAGCCTGACTCCACT
TCCCGCGTTTACTGATTACTAGCGAAGCTGCGGGTGCATTTTTTCAAGATAAAGGCATCCCCGATTATAT
TCTATACCGATGTGGATTGCGCATACTTTGTGAACAGAAAGTGATAGCGTTGATGATTCTTCATTGGTCA
GAAAATTATGAACGGTTTCTTCTATTTTGTCTCTATATACTACGTATAGGAAATGTTTACATTTTCGTAT
TGTTTTCGATTCACTCTATGAATAGTTCTTACTACAATTTTTTTGTCTAAAGAGTAATACTAGAGATAAA
CATAAAAAATGTAGAGGTCGAGTTTAGATGCAAGTTCAAGGAGCGAAAGGTGGATGGGTAGGTTATATAG
GGATATAGCACAGAGATATATAGCAAAGAGATACTTTTGAGCAATGTTTGTGGAAGCGGTATTCGCAATA
TTTTAGTAGCTCGTTACAGTCCGGTGCGTTTTTGGTTTTTTGAAAGTGCGTCATCAGAGCGCTTTTGGTT
TTCAAAAGCGCTCTGAAGTTCCTATACTTTCTAGCTAGAGAATAGGAACTTCCCGAGCGGCCGCGTGTTA
CAAGCTTGACTCCAGCGTAACTGGACTGCAATCAACTCACTGGCTCACCTTCACGGGTGGGCCTTTCTTC
GGTAGAAAATCAAAGGATCTTCTTGAGATCCTTTTTTTCTGCGCGTAATCTGCTGCTTGCAAACAAAAAA
ACCACCGCTACCAGCGGTGGTTTGTTTGCCGGATCAAGAGCTACCAACTCTTTTTCCGAGGTAACTGGCT
TCAGCAGAGCGCAGATACCAAATACTGTTCTTCTAGTGTAGCCGTAGTTAGGCCACCACTTCAAGAACTC
TGTAGCACCGCCTACATACCTCGCTCTGCTAATCCTGTTACCAGTGGCTGCTGCCAGTGGCGATAAGTCG
TGTCTTACCGGGTTGGACTCAAGACGATAGTTACCGGATAAGGCGCAGCGGTCGGGCTGAACGGGGGGTT
CGTGCACACAGCCCAGCTTGGAGCGAACGACCTACACCGAACTGAGATACCTACAGCGTGAGCTATGAGA
AAGCGCCACGCTTCCCGAAGGGAGAAAGGCGGACAGGTATCCGGTAAGCGGCAGGGTCGGAACAGGAGAG
CGCACGAGGGAGCTTCCAGGGGTAAACGCCTGGTATCTTTATAGTCCTGTCGGGTTTCGCCACCTCTGAC
TTGAGCATCGATTTTTGTGATGCTCGTCAGGGGGGCGGAGCCTATGGAAAAACGCCAGCAACGCAGAAAG
GCCCACCCGAAGGTGAGCCAGGTGATTACATTTGGGCCCTCATCAGAGGTTTTCACCGTCATCACCGAAA
CGCGCGAGGCAGCTGCGGTAAAGCTCATCAGCGTGGTCGTGAAGCGATTCACAGATGTCTGCCTGTTCAT
CCGCGTCCAGCTCGTTGAGTTTCTCCAGAAGCGTTAATGTCTGGCTTCTGATAAAGCGGGCCATGTTAAG
GGCGGTTTTTTCCTGTTTGGTCACTTACCAATGCTTAATCAGTGAGGCACCTATCTCAGCGATCTGTCTA
TTTCGTTCATCCATAGTTGCCTGACTCCCCGTCGTGTAGATAACTACGATGCGGGAGGGCTTACCATCTG
GCCCCAGTGCTGCAATGATACCGCGAGACCCACGCTCACCGGCTCCAGATTTATCAGCAATAAACCAGCC
AGCCGGGAGGGCCGAGCGCAGAAGTGATCCTGCAACTTTATCCGCCTCCATCCAGTCTATTAATTGTTGC
CGGGAAGCTAGAGTAAGTAGTTCGCCAGTTAATAGTTTGCGCAACGTTGTTGCCATTGCTACAGGCATCG
TGGTGTCACGCTCGTCGTTTGGTATGGCTTCATTCAGCTCCGGTTCCCAACGATCAAGGCGAGTTACATG
ATCCCCCATGTTGTGCAAAAAAGCGGTTAGCTCCTTCGGTCCTCCGATCGTTGCCAGAAGTAAGTTGGCC
GCAGTGTTATCACTCATGGTTATGGCAGCACTGCATAATTCTCTTACTGTCATGCCATCCGTGAGATGCT
TTTCTGTGACTGGTGAGTACTCAACCAAGTCATTCTGAGAATAGTGTATGCGGCGACCGAGTTGCTCTTG
CCCGGCGTCAATACGGGATAATACCGCGCCACATAGCAGAACTTTAAAAGTGCTCATCATTGGAAAACGT
TCTTCGGGGCGTAAACTCTCAAGGATCTTACCGCTGTTGAGATCCAGTTCGATGTAACCCACTCGTGCAC
CCAACTGATCTTCAGCATCTTTTACTTTCACCAGCGTTTCTGGGTGAGCAAAAACAGGAAGGCAAAATGC
CGCAAAAAAGGGAATAAGGGCGACACGGAAATGTTGAATACTCATTTTAGCTTCCTTAGCTCCTGAAAAT
CTCGATAACTCAAAAAATACGCCCGGTAGTGATCTTATTTCATTATGGTGAAAGTTGGAACCTCTTACGT
GCCGATCAAGTCAAAAGCCTCCGGTCGGAGGCTTTTGACTTTCTGCTATGGAGGTCAGGTATGATTTAAA
TGGTCAGTTAGA
Features (pLannotate 1.2.2; 13 found; start..end, strand, type, name):
     25..466     +  promoter       GAL1 promoter: S. cerevisiae GAL1; inducible promoter, regulated by Gal4
    481..1392    +  CDS            R1A_SARS2 (fragment): Experimental evidence at protein level: Swiss-Prot protein existence level 1. [Non-structural protein 10]: Plays a pivotal role in viral transcription by stimulating both nsp14 3'-5' exoribonuclease and nsp16 2'-O-methyltransferase activities. Therefore plays an essential role in viral mRNAs cap methylation. From Severe acute respiratory syndrome coronavirus 2 (2019-nCoV) (SARS-CoV-2).
   1421..1593    +  terminator     CYC1 terminator (fragment): S. cerevisiae CYC1; transcription terminator for CYC1
   1629..1805    +  promoter       URA3 promoter (fragment): S. cerevisiae URA3
   1806..2609    +  CDS            URA3: orotidine-5'-phosphate decarboxylase, required for uracil biosynthesis; S. cerevisiae URA3; yeast auxotrophic marker, counterselectable with 5-fluoroorotic acid (5-FOA)
   2692..3674    -  rep_origin     2μ ori: yeast 2μ plasmid origin of replication
   3752..3781    +  terminator     T3Te terminator: phage T3 early transcription terminator
   3803..4390    +  rep_origin     ori: high-copy-number ColE1/pMB1/pBR322/pUC origin of replication
   4402..4429    -  terminator     T7Te terminator: phage T7 early transcription terminator
   4453..4644    -  CDS            rop: Rop protein, which maintains plasmids at low copy number; rop
   4645..5505    -  CDS            AmpR: β-lactamase; bla; confers resistance to ampicillin, carbenicillin, and related antibiotics
   5506..5608    -  promoter       cat promoter: promoter of the E. coli cat gene encoding chloramphenicol acetyltransferase
   5609..5640    -  terminator     tonB terminator: bidirectional E. coli tonB-P14 transcription terminator
