[The description below was written by a language model from this plasmid's Addgene catalogue record and pLannotate feature annotations shown in this document.]
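Description:
pGBW-m4046647 is an E. coli–yeast shuttle plasmid for galactose-inducible expression of the SARS-CoV-2 3C-like proteinase (nsp5, the main protease) in Saccharomyces cerevisiae. The sequenced record is 5,682 nt. In bacteria it replicates from a high-copy ColE1/pUC-type origin and is selected with ampicillin through a β-lactamase gene that the annotation places downstream of a cat promoter. A short rop annotation lies directly adjacent to AmpR, although the catalogue lists the plasmid as high copy. Several bacterial terminators (T3Te, T7Te and tonB) flank the origin and the resistance cassette, presumably insulating these modules from read-through transcription. In yeast, the 2μ origin supports multicopy episomal maintenance. The URA3 marker with its own promoter allows selection in ura3 strains on medium lacking uracil, and counterselection with 5-fluoroorotic acid.

The expression cassette consists of the GAL1 promoter, a roughly 0.9 kb wild-type coding sequence and a CYC1 terminator fragment. GAL1 is regulated by Gal4, so transcription is induced by galactose, which is useful for a protease that may be harmful to the host. The automated annotation identifies the insert only as a fragment of the SARS-CoV-2 replicase polyprotein 1a, and its accompanying text describes nsp10. That text is a generic polyprotein annotation. The catalogue entry and the insert length indicate that the fragment is the nsp5 region. No epitope or purification tags are annotated. The insert was made by gene synthesis, with a NotI site noted by the depositor. The record gives the purpose only as yeast expression of the protease and specifies no downstream application.
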