Addgene plasmid #153940: pGBW-m4046647
Purpose: Yeast expression plasmid for SARS-CoV-2 3C-like proteinase
Depositing lab: Ginkgo Bioworks & Benjie Chen. Depositing organization: Ginkgo Bioworks.
Backbone
  Vector backbone: AmpR; 2u URA3
  Backbone size w/o insert (bp): 4078
  Vector type: Yeast Expression
  Selectable markers: URA3
Growth in bacteria
  Bacterial resistance: Ampicillin, 100 μg/mL
  Growth temperature: 37°C
  Growth strain: DH5alpha
  Copy number: High Copy
Gene/Insert
  Gene/Insert name: SARS-CoV-2 3C-like proteinase (alt name: nsp5)
  Species: Severe acute respiratory syndrome coronavirus 2
  Insert size (bp): 911
  Mutation: wt
  Entrez Gene: ORF1ab (a.k.a. GU280_gp01)
  Promoter: pGAL1
  Cloning method: Unknown
Resource information
  A portion of this plasmid was derived from a plasmid made by: GinkgoBioworks
Depositor comments: NCBI reference sequence: YP_009725301.1. Created by gene synthesis with Not1 site.
How to cite: pGBW-m4046647 was a gift from Ginkgo Bioworks & Benjie Chen (Addgene plasmid # 153940 ; http://n2t.net/addgene:153940 ; RRID:Addgene_153940)
